Addgene plasmid #127300: pcDNA3.1(+)/CUG-nLuc-3XFLAG
Purpose: Express 3xFLAG tagged nanoLuciferase (nLuc) from CUG start codon
Depositing lab: Jeremy Wilusz. Publication: Ribosome queuing enables non-AUG translation to be resistant to multiple protein synthesis inhibitors. Kearse MG, Goldman DH, Choi J, Nwaezeapu C, Liang D, Green KM, Goldstrohm AC, Todd PK, Green R, Wilusz JE. Genes Dev. 2019 Jun 6. pii: gad.324715.119. doi: 10.1101/gad.324715.119. PubMed 31171704.
Backbone
  Vector backbone: pcDNA3.1(+)
  Total vector size (bp): 5977
  Vector type: Mammalian Expression
  Selectable markers: Neomycin (select with G418)
Growth in bacteria
  Bacterial resistance: Ampicillin, 100 μg/mL
  Growth temperature: 37°C
  Growth strain: DH5alpha
  Copy number: High Copy
Gene/Insert
  Gene/Insert name: nanoLuciferase (alt name: nLuc)
  Promoter: CMV
  Tag / fusion protein: 3xFLAG (C terminal on insert)
  Cloning method: Restriction Enzyme; 5′ cloning site HindIII (not destroyed); 3′ cloning site ApaI (not destroyed)
  Sequencing primers: 5′ CGCAAATGGGCGGTAGGCGTG
Terms and licenses: Academic/Nonprofit Terms; Industry Terms: Not Available to Industry
How to cite: pcDNA3.1(+)/CUG-nLuc-3XFLAG was a gift from Jeremy Wilusz (Addgene plasmid # 127300 ; http://n2t.net/addgene:127300 ; RRID:Addgene_127300)
