[The description below was written by a language model from this plasmid's Addgene catalogue record and pLannotate feature annotations shown in this document.]
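Description:
pcDNA3.1(+)/CUG-nLuc-3XFLAG is a mammalian expression plasmid of about 6 kb built on the pcDNA3.1(+) backbone. In E. coli it is maintained at high copy through a ColE1/pUC-type origin and selected with ampicillin via the β-lactamase gene. For mammalian cells it carries a neomycin phosphotransferase cassette driven by the SV40 enhancer/early promoter and terminated by the SV40 poly(A) signal, which allows G418 selection of stable transfectants. An f1 origin is also present. Several other annotated items (short fragments called as HIV-1 LTR, ble, lacI, bom, and a lac promoter/operator region) appear to be backbone remnants or partial matches from automated annotation rather than functional parts of the design.

The payload, cloned between HindIII and ApaI, is a human codon-optimized NanoLuc luciferase open reading frame fused at its C terminus to a 3xFLAG epitope tag. Transcription is driven by the CMV immediate early enhancer and promoter and terminated by the bovine growth hormone polyadenylation signal. A T7 promoter sits just upstream of the insert and could support in vitro transcription of the reporter mRNA. The defining feature is that translation of the reporter is designed to begin at a CUG codon instead of the canonical AUG, consistent with the annotation tool recognising the Nluc coding sequence only as a fragment. Luminescence output, or detection of the FLAG-tagged protein, therefore reports the efficiency of near-cognate, non-AUG initiation. The associated study used such reporters to examine how non-AUG translation responds to protein synthesis inhibitors, and the construct is presumably intended for comparison with matched reporters bearing other start codons.
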