Features (pLannotate 1.2.2; 21 found; start..end, strand, type, name):
     28..80      -  misc_feature   bom (fragment): basis of mobility region from pBR322
    235..614     +  enhancer       CMV enhancer: human cytomegalovirus immediate early enhancer
    615..818     +  promoter       CMV promoter: human cytomegalovirus (CMV) immediate early promoter
    814..847     +  LTR            5' LTR (truncated) (fragment): truncated 5' long terminal repeat (LTR) from HIV-1
    863..881     +  promoter       T7 promoter: promoter for bacteriophage T7 RNA polymerase
    950..1461    +  CDS            Nluc (fragment): NanoLuc® luciferase human codon-optimized
   1462..1527    +  CDS            3xFLAG: three tandem FLAG® epitope tags, followed by an enterokinase cleavage site
   1577..1801    +  polyA_signal   bGH poly(A) signal: bovine growth hormone polyadenylation signal
   1805..1826    +  promoter       SV40 promoter (fragment): SV40 enhancer and early promoter
   1847..2275    +  rep_origin     f1 ori (sequence partly withheld): f1 bacteriophage origin of replication; arrow indicates direction of (+) strand synthesis
   2289..2618    +  promoter       SV40 promoter: SV40 enhancer and early promoter
   2685..3476    +  CDS            neo: KKA2_KLEPN - Also known as kan, nptII. Experimental evidence at protein level: Swiss-Prot protein existence level 1. Resistance to kanamycin, neomycin, paromomycin, ribostamycin, butirosin and gentamicin B. From Klebsiella pneumoniae.
   3500..3658    +  CDS            ble (fragment): BLE_KLEPN - Experimental evidence at protein level: Swiss-Prot protein existence level 1. Binding protein with a strong affinity to the bleomycin family of antibiotics. Binds to CL990; an antimitotic-antibiotic compound. From Klebsiella pneumoniae.
   3653..3774    +  polyA_signal   SV40 poly(A) signal: SV40 polyadenylation signal
   3847..3863    -  protein_bind   lac operator: The lac repressor binds to the lac operator to inhibit transcription in E. coli. This inhibition can be relieved by adding lactose or isopropyl-β-D-thiogalactopyranoside (IPTG). lac repressor encoded by lacI
   3871..3901    -  promoter       lac promoter: promoter for the E. coli lac operon
   3916..3937    -  protein_bind   CAP binding site: CAP binding activates transcription in the presence of cAMP. E. coli catabolite activator protein
   3950..4042    -  CDS            lacI (fragment): lac repressor; lacI; The lac repressor binds to the lac operator to inhibit transcription in E. coli. This inhibition can be relieved by adding lactose or isopropyl-β-D-thiogalactopyranoside (IPTG).
   4225..4813    -  rep_origin     ori: high-copy-number ColE1/pMB1/pBR322/pUC origin of replication
   4984..5844    -  CDS            AmpR: β-lactamase; bla; confers resistance to ampicillin, carbenicillin, and related antibiotics
   5845..5949    -  promoter       AmpR promoter: bla
>Addgene plasmid #127300 | pcDNA3.1(+)/CUG-nLuc-3XFLAG | addgene full sequence | sequence record 252279 | Addgene NGS Result
GACGGATCGGGAGATCTCCCGATCCCCTATGGTGCACTCTCAGTACAATCTGCTCTGATGCCGCATAGTT
AAGCCAGTATCTGCTCCCTGCTTGTGTGTTGGAGGTCGCTGAGTAGTGCGCGAGCAAAATTTAAGCTACA
ACAAGGCAAGGCTTGACCGACAATTGCATGAAGAATCTGCTTAGGGTTAGGCGTTTTGCGCTGCTTCGCG
ATGTACGGGCCAGATATACGCGTTGACATTGATTATTGACTAGTTATTAATAGTAATCAATTACGGGGTC
ATTAGTTCATAGCCCATATATGGAGTTCCGCGTTACATAACTTACGGTAAATGGCCCGCCTGGCTGACCG
CCCAACGACCCCCGCCCATTGACGTCAATAATGACGTATGTTCCCATAGTAACGCCAATAGGGACTTTCC
ATTGACGTCAATGGGTGGAGTATTTACGGTAAACTGCCCACTTGGCAGTACATCAAGTGTATCATATGCC
AAGTACGCCCCCTATTGACGTCAATGACGGTAAATGGCCCGCCTGGCATTATGCCCAGTACATGACCTTA
TGGGACTTTCCTACTTGGCAGTACATCTACGTATTAGTCATCGCTATTACCATGGTGATGCGGTTTTGGC
AGTACATCAATGGGCGTGGATAGCGGTTTGACTCACGGGGATTTCCAAGTCTCCACCCCATTGACGTCAA
TGGGAGTTTGTTTTGGCACCAAAATCAACGGGACTTTCCAAAATGTCGTAACAACTCCGCCCCATTGACG
CAAATGGGCGGTAGGCGTGTACGGTGGGAGGTCTATATAAGCAGAGCTCTCTGGCTAACTAGAGAACCCA
CTGCTTACTGGCTTATCGAAATTAATACGACTCACTATAGGGAGACCCAAGCTGGCTAGCGTTTAAACTT
AAGCTTGGCAATCCGGTACTGTTGGTAAATAAGCCACCCTGGTCTTCACACTCGAAGATTTCGTTGGGGA
CTGGCGACAGACAGCCGGCTACAACCTGGACCAAGTCCTTGAACAGGGAGGTGTGTCCAGTTTGTTTCAG
AATCTCGGGGTGTCCGTAACTCCGATCCAAAGGATTGTCCTGAGCGGTGAAAATGGGCTGAAGATCGACA
TCCATGTCATCATCCCGTATGAAGGTCTGAGCGGCGACCAAATGGGCCAGATCGAAAAAATTTTTAAGGT
GGTGTACCCTGTGGATGATCATCACTTTAAGGTGATCCTGCACTATGGCACACTGGTAATCGACGGGGTT
ACGCCGAACATGATCGACTATTTCGGACGGCCGTATGAAGGCATCGCCGTGTTCGACGGCAAAAAGATCA
CTGTAACAGGGACCCTGTGGAACGGCAACAAAATTATCGACGAGCGCCTGATCAACCCCGACGGCTCCCT
GCTGTTCCGAGTAACCATCAACGGAGTGACCGGCTGGCGGCTGTGCGAACGCATTCTGGCGGACTACAAA
GACCATGACGGTGATTATAAAGATCATGACATCGATTACAAGGATGACGATGACAAGTAAGGCCGCGACT
CTAGAGGGCCCGTTTAAACCCGCTGATCAGCCTCGACTGTGCCTTCTAGTTGCCAGCCATCTGTTGTTTG
CCCCTCCCCCGTGCCTTCCTTGACCCTGGAAGGTGCCACTCCCACTGTCCTTTCCTAATAAAATGAGGAA
ATTGCATCGCATTGTCTGAGTAGGTGTCATTCTATTCTGGGGGGTGGGGTGGGGCAGGACAGCAAGGGGG
AGGATTGGGAAGACAATAGCAGGCATGCTGGGGATGCGGTGGGCTCTATGGCTTCTGAGGCGGAAAGAAC
CAGCTGGGGCTCTAGGGGGTATCCCC
[124 nt withheld, positions 1847-1970]
C
[91 nt withheld, positions 1972-2062]
A
[49 nt withheld, positions 2064-2112]
CCTTTGACGTTGGAGTCCACGTTCTTT
[37 nt withheld, positions 2140-2176]
ACCCTATCTCGGTCTATTCTTTTGATTTATAAGGGATTTTGCCGATTTCGGCCTATTGGTTAAAAAATGA
GCTGATTTAACAAAAATTTAACGCGAATTAATTCTGTGGAATGTGTGTCAGTTAGGGTGTGGAAAGTCCC
CAGGCTCCCCAGCAGGCAGAAGTATGCAAAGCATGCATCTCAATTAGTCAGCAACCAGGTGTGGAAAGTC
CCCAGGCTCCCCAGCAGGCAGAAGTATGCAAAGCATGCATCTCAATTAGTCAGCAACCATAGTCCCGCCC
CTAACTCCGCCCATCCCGCCCCTAACTCCGCCCAGTTCCGCCCATTCTCCGCCCCATGGCTGACTAATTT
TTTTTATTTATGCAGAGGCCGAGGCCGCCTCTGCCTCTGAGCTATTCCAGAAGTAGTGAGGAGGCTTTTT
TGGAGGCCTAGGCTTTTGCAAAAAGCTCCCGGGAGCTTGTATATCCATTTTCGGATCTGATCAAGAGACA
GGATGAGGATCGTTTCGCATGATTGAACAAGATGGATTGCACGCAGGTTCTCCGGCCGCTTGGGTGGAGA
GGCTATTCGGCTATGACTGGGCACAACAGACAATCGGCTGCTCTGATGCCGCCGTGTTCCGGCTGTCAGC
GCAGGGGCGCCCGGTTCTTTTTGTCAAGACCGACCTGTCCGGTGCCCTGAATGAACTGCAGGACGAGGCA
GCGCGGCTATCGTGGCTGGCCACGACGGGCGTTCCTTGCGCAGCTGTGCTCGACGTTGTCACTGAAGCGG
GAAGGGACTGGCTGCTATTGGGCGAAGTGCCGGGGCAGGATCTCCTGTCATCTCACCTTGCTCCTGCCGA
GAAAGTATCCATCATGGCTGATGCAATGCGGCGGCTGCATACGCTTGATCCGGCTACCTGCCCATTCGAC
CACCAAGCGAAACATCGCATCGAGCGAGCACGTACTCGGATGGAAGCCGGTCTTGTCGATCAGGATGATC
TGGACGAAGAGCATCAGGGGCTCGCGCCAGCCGAACTGTTCGCCAGGCTCAAGGCGCGCATGCCCGACGG
CGAGGATCTCGTCGTGACCCATGGCGATGCCTGCTTGCCGAATATCATGGTGGAAAATGGCCGCTTTTCT
GGATTCATCGACTGTGGCCGGCTGGGTGTGGCGGACCGCTATCAGGACATAGCGTTGGCTACCCGTGATA
TTGCTGAAGAGCTTGGCGGCGAATGGGCTGACCGCTTCCTCGTGCTTTACGGTATCGCCGCTCCCGATTC
GCAGCGCATCGCCTTCTATCGCCTTCTTGACGAGTTCTTCTGAGCGGGACTCTGGGGTTCGAAATGACCG
ACCAAGCGACGCCCAACCTGCCATCACGAGATTTCGATTCCACCGCCGCCTTCTATGAAAGGTTGGGCTT
CGGAATCGTTTTCCGGGACGCCGGCTGGATGATCCTCCAGCGCGGGGATCTCATGCTGGAGTTCTTCGCC
CACCCCAACTTGTTTATTGCAGCTTATAATGGTTACAAATAAAGCAATAGCATCACAAATTTCACAAATA
AAGCATTTTTTTCACTGCATTCTAGTTGTGGTTTGTCCAAACTCATCAATGTATCTTATCATGTCTGTAT
ACCGTCGACCTCTAGCTAGAGCTTGGCGTAATCATGGTCATAGCTGTTTCCTGTGTGAAATTGTTATCCG
CTCACAATTCCACACAACATACGAGCCGGAAGCATAAAGTGTAAAGCCTGGGGTGCCTAATGAGTGAGCT
AACTCACATTAATTGCGTTGCGCTCACTGCCCGCTTTCCAGTCGGGAAACCTGTCGTGCCAGCTGCATTA
ATGAATCGGCCAACGCGCGGGGAGAGGCGGTTTGCGTATTGGGCGCTCTTCCGCTTCCTCGCTCACTGAC
TCGCTGCGCTCGGTCGTTCGGCTGCGGCGAGCGGTATCAGCTCACTCAAAGGCGGTAATACGGTTATCCA
CAGAATCAGGGGATAACGCAGGAAAGAACATGTGAGCAAAAGGCCAGCAAAAGGCCAGGAACCGTAAAAA
GGCCGCGTTGCTGGCGTTTTTCCATAGGCTCCGCCCCCCTGACGAGCATCACAAAAATCGACGCTCAAGT
CAGAGGTGGCGAAACCCGACAGGACTATAAAGATACCAGGCGTTTCCCCCTGGAAGCTCCCTCGTGCGCT
CTCCTGTTCCGACCCTGCCGCTTACCGGATACCTGTCCGCCTTTCTCCCTTCGGGAAGCGTGGCGCTTTC
TCATAGCTCACGCTGTAGGTATCTCAGTTCGGTGTAGGTCGTTCGCTCCAAGCTGGGCTGTGTGCACGAA
CCCCCCGTTCAGCCCGACCGCTGCGCCTTATCCGGTAACTATCGTCTTGAGTCCAACCCGGTAAGACACG
ACTTATCGCCACTGGCAGCAGCCACTGGTAACAGGATTAGCAGAGCGAGGTATGTAGGCGGTGCTACAGA
GTTCTTGAAGTGGTGGCCTAACTACGGCTACACTAGAAGAACAGTATTTGGTATCTGCGCTCTGCTGAAG
CCAGTTACCTTCGGAAAAAGAGTTGGTAGCTCTTGATCCGGCAAACAAACCACCGCTGGTAGCGGTGGTT
TTTTTGTTTGCAAGCAGCAGATTACGCGCAGAAAAAAAGGATCTCAAGAAGATCCTTTGATCTTTTCTAC
GGGGTCTGACGCTCAGTGGAACGAAAACTCACGTTAAGGGATTTTGGTCATGAGATTATCAAAAAGGATC
TTCACCTAGATCCTTTTAAATTAAAAATGAAGTTTTAAATCAATCTAAAGTATATATGAGTAAACTTGGT
CTGACAGTTACCAATGCTTAATCAGTGAGGCACCTATCTCAGCGATCTGTCTATTTCGTTCATCCATAGT
TGCCTGACTCCCCGTCGTGTAGATAACTACGATACGGGAGGGCTTACCATCTGGCCCCAGTGCTGCAATG
ATACCGCGAGACCCACGCTCACCGGCTCCAGATTTATCAGCAATAAACCAGCCAGCCGGAAGGGCCGAGC
GCAGAAGTGGTCCTGCAACTTTATCCGCCTCCATCCAGTCTATTAATTGTTGCCGGGAAGCTAGAGTAAG
TAGTTCGCCAGTTAATAGTTTGCGCAACGTTGTTGCCATTGCTACAGGCATCGTGGTGTCACGCTCGTCG
TTTGGTATGGCTTCATTCAGCTCCGGTTCCCAACGATCAAGGCGAGTTACATGATCCCCCATGTTGTGCA
AAAAAGCGGTTAGCTCCTTCGGTCCTCCGATCGTTGTCAGAAGTAAGTTGGCCGCAGTGTTATCACTCAT
GGTTATGGCAGCACTGCATAATTCTCTTACTGTCATGCCATCCGTAAGATGCTTTTCTGTGACTGGTGAG
TACTCAACCAAGTCATTCTGAGAATAGTGTATGCGGCGACCGAGTTGCTCTTGCCCGGCGTCAATACGGG
ATAATACCGCGCCACATAGCAGAACTTTAAAAGTGCTCATCATTGGAAAACGTTCTTCGGGGCGAAAACT
CTCAAGGATCTTACCGCTGTTGAGATCCAGTTCGATGTAACCCACTCGTGCACCCAACTGATCTTCAGCA
TCTTTTACTTTCACCAGCGTTTCTGGGTGAGCAAAAACAGGAAGGCAAAATGCCGCAAAAAAGGGAATAA
GGGCGACACGGAAATGTTGAATACTCATACTCTTCCTTTTTCAATATTATTGAAGCATTTATCAGGGTTA
TTGTCTCATGAGCGGATACATATTTGAATGTATTTAGAAAAATAAACAAATAGGGGTTCCGCGCACATTT
CCCCGAAAAGTGCCACCTGACGTC
